>Addgene plasmid #108835 | pBW1050_pCAG-PV1-NLS-FRB-L1-CTD-ENTRY-BGHpA | depositor full sequence | sequence record 205116 | Full Sequence
CCCAAGCTTGGCGTAATCATGGTCATAGCTGTTTCCTGTGTGAAATTGTTATCCGCTCACAATTCCACAC
AACATACGAGCCGGAAGCATAAAGTGTAAAGCCTGGGGTGCCTAATGAGTGAGCTAACTCACATTAATTG
CGTTGCGCTCACTGCCCGCTTTCCAGTCGGGAAACCTGTCGTGCCAGCGGATCCGCATCTCAATTAGTCA
GCAACCATAGTCCCGCCCCTAACTCCGCCCAGTTCCGCCCATTCTCCGCCCCATGGCTGACTAATTTTTT
TTATTTATGCAGAGGCCGAGGCCGCCTCGGCCTCTGAGCTATTCCAGAAGTAGTGAGGAGGCTTTTTTGG
AGGCCTAGGCTTTTGCAAAAAGCTAACTTGTTTATTGCAGCTTATAATGGTTACAAATAAAGCAATAGCA
TCACAAATTTCACAAATAAAGCATTTTTTTCACTGCATTCTAGTTGTGGTTTGTCCAAACTCATCAATGT
ATCTTATCATGTCTGGATCCGCTGCATTAATGAATCGGCCAACGCGCGGGGAGAGGCGGTTTGCGTATTG
GGCGCTCTTCCGCTTCCTCGCTCACTGACTCGCTGCGCTCGGTCGTTCGGCTGCGGCGAGCGGTATCAGC
TCACTCAAAGGCGGTAATACGGTTATCCACAGAATCAGGGGATAACGCAGGAAAGAACATGTGAGCAAAA
GGCCAGCAAAAGGCCAGGAACCGTAAAAAGGCCGCGTTGCTGGCGTTTTTCCATAGGCTCCGCCCCCCTG
ACGAGCATCACAAAAATCGACGCTCAAGTCAGAGGTGGCGAAACCCGACAGGACTATAAAGATACCAGGC
GTTTCCCCCTGGAAGCTCCCTCGTGCGCTCTCCTGTTCCGACCCTGCCGCTTACCGGATACCTGTCCGCC
TTTCTCCCTTCGGGAAGCGTGGCGCTTTCTCATAGCTCACGCTGTAGGTATCTCAGTTCGGTGTAGGTCG
TTCGCTCCAAGCTGGGCTGTGTGCACGAACCCCCCGTTCAGCCCGACCGCTGCGCCTTATCCGGTAACTA
TCGTCTTGAGTCCAACCCGGTAAGACACGACTTATCGCCACTGGCAGCAGCCACTGGTAACAGGATTAGC
AGAGCGAGGTATGTAGGCGGTGCTACAGAGTTCTTGAAGTGGTGGCCTAACTACGGCTACACTAGAAGAA
CAGTATTTGGTATCTGCGCTCTGCTGAAGCCAGTTACCTTCGGAAAAAGAGTTGGTAGCTCTTGATCCGG
CAAACAAACCACCGCTGGTAGCGGTGGTTTTTTTGTTTGCAAGCAGCAGATTACGCGCAGAAAAAAAGGA
TCTCAAGAAGATCCTTTGATCTTTTCTACGGGGTCTGACGCTCAGTGGAACGAAAACTCACGTTAAGGGA
TTTTGGTCATGAGATTATCAAAAAGGATCTTCACCTAGATCCTTTTAAATTAAAAATGAAGTTTTAAATC
AATCTAAAGTATATATGAGTAAACTTGGTCTGACAGTTACCAATGCTTAATCAGTGAGGCACCTATCTCA
GCGATCTGTCTATTTCGTTCATCCATAGTTGCCTGACTCCCCGTCGTGTAGATAACTACGATACGGGAGG
GCTTACCATCTGGCCCCAGTGCTGCAATGATACCGCGAGACCCACGCTCACCGGCTCCAGATTTATCAGC
AATAAACCAGCCAGCCGGAAGGGCCGAGCGCAGAAGTGGTCCTGCAACTTTATCCGCCTCCATCCAGTCT
ATTAATTGTTGCCGGGAAGCTAGAGTAAGTAGTTCGCCAGTTAATAGTTTGCGCAACGTTGTTGCCATTG
CTACAGGCATCGTGGTGTCACGCTCGTCGTTTGGTATGGCTTCATTCAGCTCCGGTTCCCAACGATCAAG
GCGAGTTACATGATCCCCCATGTTGTGCAAAAAAGCGGTTAGCTCCTTCGGTCCTCCGATCGTTGTCAGA
AGTAAGTTGGCCGCAGTGTTATCACTCATGGTTATGGCAGCACTGCATAATTCTCTTACTGTCATGCCAT
CCGTAAGATGCTTTTCTGTGACTGGTGAGTACTCAACCAAGTCATTCTGAGAATAGTGTATGCGGCGACC
GAGTTGCTCTTGCCCGGCGTCAATACGGGATAATACCGCGCCACATAGCAGAACTTTAAAAGTGCTCATC
ATTGGAAAACGTTCTTCGGGGCGAAAACTCTCAAGGATCTTACCGCTGTTGAGATCCAGTTCGATGTAAC
CCACTCGTGCACCCAACTGATCTTCAGCATCTTTTACTTTCACCAGCGTTTCTGGGTGAGCAAAAACAGG
AAGGCAAAATGCCGCAAAAAAGGGAATAAGGGCGACACGGAAATGTTGAATACTCATACTCTTCCTTTTT
CAATATTATTGAAGCATTTATCAGGGTTATTGTCTCATGAGCGGATACATATTTGAATGTATTTAGAAAA
ATAAACAAATAGGGGTTCCGCGCACATTTCCCCGAAAAGTGCCACCTGGGTCGACATTGATTATTGACTA
GTTATTAATAGTAATCAATTACGGGGTCATTAGTTCATAGCCCATATATGGAGTTCCGCGTTACATAACT
TACGGTAAATGGCCCGCCTGGCTGACCGCCCAACGACCCCCGCCCATTGACGTCAATAATGACGTATGTT
CCCATAGTAACGCCAATAGGGACTTTCCATTGACGTCAATGGGTGGAGTATTTACGGTAAACTGCCCACT
TGGCAGTACATCAAGTGTATCATATGCCAAGTACGCCCCCTATTGACGTCAATGACGGTAAATGGCCCGC
CTGGCATTATGCCCAGTACATGACCTTATGGGACTTTCCTACTTGGCAGTACATCTACGTATTAGTCATC
GCTATTACCATGGTCGAGGTGAGCCCCACGTTCTGCTTCACTCTCCCCATCTCCCCCCCCTCCCCACCCC
CAATTTTGTATTTATTTATTTTTTAATTATTTTGTGCAGCGATGGGGGCGGGGGGGGGGGGGGCGCGCGC
CAGGCGGGGCGGGGCGGGGCGAGGGGCGGGGCGGGGCGAGGCGGAAAGGTGCGGCGGCAGCCAATCAGAG
CGGCGCGCTCCGAAAGTTTCCTTTTATGGCGAGGCGGCGGCGGCGGCGGCCCTATAAAAAGCGAAGCGCG
CGGCGGGCGGGAGTCGCTGCGTTGCCTTCGCCCCGTGCCCCGCTCCGCGCCGCCTCGCGCCGCCCGCCCC
GGCTCTGACTGACCGCGTTACTCCCACAGGTGAGCGGGCGGGACGGCCCTTCTCCTCCGGGCTGTAATTA
GCGCTTGGTTTAATGACGGCTCGTTTCTTTTCTGTGGCTGCGTGAAAGCCTTAAAGGGCTCCGGGAGGGC
CCTTTGTGCGGGGGGGAGCGGCTCGGGGGGTGCGTGCGTGTGTGTGTGCGTGGGGAGCGCCGCGTGCGGC
TCCGCGCTGCCCGGCGGCTGTGAGCGCTGCGGGCGCGGCGCGGGGCTTTGTGCGCTCCGCAGTGTGCGCG
AGGGGAGCGCGGCCGGGGGCGGTGCCCCGCGGTGCGGGGGGGGCTGCGAGGGGAACAAAGGCTGCGTGCG
GGGTGTGTGCGTGGGGGGGTGAGCAGGGGGTGTGGGCGCGGCGGTCGGGCTGTAACCCCCCCCTGCACCC
CCCTCCCCGAGTTGCTGAGCACGGCCCGGCTTCGGGTGCGGGGCTCCGTACGGGGCGTGGCGCGGGGCTC
GCCGTGCCGGGCGGGGGGTGGCGGCAGGTGGGGGTGCCGGGCGGGGCGGGGCCGCCTCGGGCCGGGGAGG
GCTCGGGGGAGGGGCGCGGCGGCCCCCGGAGCGCCGGCGGCTGTCGAGGCGCGGCGAGCCGCAGCCATTG
CCTTTTATGGTAATCGTGCGAGAGGGCGCAGGGACTTCCTTTGTCCCAAATCTGTGCGGAGCCGAAATCT
GGGAGGCGCCGCCGCACCCCCTCTAGCGGGCGCGGGGCGAAGCGGTGCGGCGCCGGCAGGAAGGAAATGG
GCGGGGAGGGCCTTCGTGCGTCGCCGCGCCGCCGTCCCCTTCTCCCTCTCCAGCCTCGGGGCTGTCCGCG
GGGGGACGGCTGCCTTCGGGGGGGACGGGGCAGGGCGGGGTTCGGCTTCTGGCGTGTGACCGGCGGCTCT
AGAGCCTCTGCTAACCATGTTCATGCCTTCTTCTTTTTCCTACAGCTCCTGGGCAACGTGCTGGTTATTG
TGCTGTCTCATCATTTTGGCAAAGAATTGATTAATTCGAGCGAAGGCGCGCCCATTACTCGCATCCATTC
TCAGGCTGTCTCGTCTCGTCTCGCACGCGTGCCGCCACCATGCCCAAGAAAAAGCGGAAGGTGATCCTCT
GGCATGAGATGTGGCATGAAGGCCTGGAAGAGGCATCTCGTTTGTACTTTGGGGAAAGGAACGTGAAAGG
CATGTTTGAGGTGCTGGAGCCCTTGCATGCTATGATGGAACGGGGCCCCCAGACTCTGAAGGAAACATCC
TTTAATCAGGCCTATGGTCGAGATTTAATGGAGGCCCAAGAGTGGTGCAGGAAGTACATGAAATCAGGGA
ATGTCAAGGACCTCCTCCAAGCCTGGGACCTCTATTATCATGTGTTCCGACGAATCTCATCCGGAGGGTC
TGGCTCCGGATCAAGTGGTGGCAGCGGTACCAAGTCTACGAATTCCTGTGCCTTCTAGTTGCCAGCCATC
TGTTGTTTGCCCCTCCCCCGTGCCTTCCTTGACCCTGGAAGGTGCCACTCCCACTGTCCTTTCCTAATAA
AATGAGGAAATTGCATCGCATTGTCTGAGTAGGTGTCATTCTATTCTGGGGGGTGGGGTGGGGCAGGACA
GCAAGGGGGAGGATTGGGAAGACAATAGCAGGCATGCTGGGGATGCGGTGGGCTCTATGGCTTCTGAGGC
GGAAAGAACCAGCTGGGGCTCTAGGGGGTATCCCCACGCGCCCTGTAGCGTGTACCGCTGGGAGTTCGTA
GACGGAAACAAACGCAGAATCCAAGCGCGGCCGCCCAGGATACATAGATTACCACAACTCCGAGCCCTTC
CACCGCTAGCGCACTCCTCAGGTGCAGGCTGCCTATCAGAAGGTGGTGGCTGGTGTGGCCAATGCCCTGG
CTCACAAATACCACTGAGATCTTTTTCCCTCTGCCAAAAATTATGGGGACATCATGAAGCCCCTTGAGCA
TCTGACTTCTGGCTAATAAAGGAAATTTATTTTCATTGCAATAGTGTGTTGGAATTTTTTGTGTCTCTCA
CTCGGAAGGACATATGGGAGGGCAAATCATTTAAAACATCAGAATGAGTATTTGGTTTAGAGTTTGGCAA
CATATGCCCATATGCTGGCTGCCATGAACAAAGGTTGGCTATAAAGAGGTCATCAGTATATGAAACAGCC
CCCTGCTGTCCATTCCTTATTCCATAGAAAAGCCTTGACTTGAGGTTAGATTTTTTTTATATTTTGTTTT
GTGTTATTTTTTTCTTTAACATCCCTAAAATTTTCCTTACATGTTTTACTAGCCAGATTTTTCCTCCTCT
CCTGACTACTCCCAGTCATAGCTGTCCCTCTTCTCTTATGGAGATCCCTCGACCTGCAG
Features (pLannotate 1.2.2; 19 found; start..end, strand, type, name):
     46..62      -  protein_bind   lac operator: The lac repressor binds to the lac operator to inhibit transcription in E. coli. This inhibition can be relieved by adding lactose or isopropyl-β-D-thiogalactopyranoside (IPTG). lac repressor encoded by lacI
     70..100     -  promoter       lac promoter: promoter for the E. coli lac operon
    115..136     -  protein_bind   CAP binding site: CAP binding activates transcription in the presence of cAMP. E. coli catabolite activator protein
    149..188     -  CDS            lacI (fragment): lac repressor; lacI; The lac repressor binds to the lac operator to inhibit transcription in E. coli. This inhibition can be relieved by adding lactose or isopropyl-β-D-thiogalactopyranoside (IPTG).
    195..217     +  promoter       SV40 promoter (fragment): SV40 enhancer and early promoter
    221..355     +  rep_origin     SV40 ori: SV40 origin of replication
    375..509     +  polyA_signal   SV40 poly(A) signal: SV40 polyadenylation signal
    511..565     -  CDS            lacI (fragment): lac repressor; lacI; The lac repressor binds to the lac operator to inhibit transcription in E. coli. This inhibition can be relieved by adding lactose or isopropyl-β-D-thiogalactopyranoside (IPTG).
    748..1336    -  rep_origin     ori: high-copy-number ColE1/pMB1/pBR322/pUC origin of replication
   1507..2367    -  CDS            AmpR: β-lactamase; bla; confers resistance to ampicillin, carbenicillin, and related antibiotics
   2368..2472    -  promoter       AmpR promoter: bla
   2503..2882    +  enhancer       CMV enhancer: human cytomegalovirus immediate early enhancer
   2884..3159    +  promoter       chicken β-actin promoter: No description available
   3160..4175    +  intron         chimeric intron: chimera between introns from chicken β-actin and rabbit β-globin
   4334..4609    +  CDS            FRB*: T2098L mutant of FKBP-rapamycin binding domain of human FRAP binds synthetic ligands such as AP21967
   4666..4890    +  polyA_signal   bGH poly(A) signal: bovine growth hormone polyadenylation signal
   4894..4915    +  promoter       SV40 promoter (fragment): SV40 enhancer and early promoter
   5053..5124    +  CDS            HBB (fragment): HBB_PONPY - Experimental evidence at transcript level: Swiss-Prot protein existence level 2. Involved in oxygen transport from the lung to the various peripheral tissues. From Pongo pygmaeus (Bornean orangutan).
   5195..5250    +  polyA_signal   β-globin poly(A) signal: rabbit β-globin polyadenylation signal (Gil and Proudfoot, 1987)
