[The description below was written by a language model from this plasmid's Addgene catalogue record and pLannotate feature annotations shown in this document.]
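Description:
pBW1050_pCAG-PV1-NLS-FRB-L1-CTD-ENTRY-BGHpA is an empty mammalian expression entry vector of 5,589 nt built on the pCAGGS backbone. It is designed for making N-terminal NLS–FRB fusions to a protein fragment of the user's choice. It is maintained in E. coli through a high-copy ColE1/pUC-type origin and selected with ampicillin via the β-lactamase gene and its native promoter. Backbone remnants include lac promoter/operator fragments, an SV40 origin with an adjacent SV40 poly(A) signal, and leftover rabbit β-globin sequence and poly(A) signal from pCAGGS downstream of the expression cassette.

Expression is driven by the CAG promoter, which comprises the CMV immediate-early enhancer, the chicken β-actin promoter and a chimeric β-actin/β-globin intron, giving strong constitutive transcription in mammalian cells. Downstream lies the FRB coding sequence, annotated as the T2098L variant of the FKBP–rapamycin binding domain, which can bind rapamycin analogues such as AP21967. According to the name and catalogue fields, it is preceded by a nuclear localisation signal and followed by a linker (L1) and the KpnI/EcoRI cloning site. These short elements, and the "PV1" part in the name, are not annotated in the feature table, and the record does not define them. A bovine growth hormone poly(A) signal terminates the transcript.

No insert is present. A fragment cloned into the entry site becomes the C-terminal partner of the NLS–FRB tag, and "CTD" in the name suggests that a C-terminal protein fragment is intended. The associated work concerns chemical- and light-inducible recombinases, so the likely use is building split-protein halves that reassemble when FRB dimerises with an FKBP-tagged partner on ligand addition.
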