Addgene plasmid #108835: pBW1050_pCAG-PV1-NLS-FRB-L1-CTD-ENTRY-BGHpA
Purpose: (Empty Backbone) Insert protein fragment into KpnI/EcoRI to fuse to FRB/NLS tag on N-terminus
Depositing lab: Wilson Wong. Depositing organization: Boston University Main Campus. Publication: High-performance chemical- and light-inducible recombinases in mammalian cells and mice. Weinberg BH, Cho JH, Agarwal Y, Pham NTH, Caraballo LD, Walkosz M, Ortega C, Trexler M, Tague N, Law B, Benman WKJ, Letendre J, Beal J, Wong WW. Nat Commun. 2019 Oct 24;10(1):4845. doi: 10.1038/s41467-019-12800-7. PubMed 31649244.
Backbone
  Vector backbone: pCAGGS
  Vector type: Mammalian Expression, Synthetic Biology
  Tag / fusion protein: FRB,NLS (N terminal on backbone)
Growth in bacteria
  Bacterial resistance: Ampicillin, 100 μg/mL
  Growth temperature: 37°C
  Growth strain: NEB Stable
  Copy number: High Copy
Gene/Insert
  Gene/Insert name: None
  Tag / fusion protein: FRB,NLS (N terminal on backbone)
Terms and licenses: Academic/Nonprofit Terms; Industry Terms: Not Available to Industry
Depositor comments: Please visit https://www.biorxiv.org/content/10.1101/747121v1 for bioRxiv preprint.
How to cite: pBW1050_pCAG-PV1-NLS-FRB-L1-CTD-ENTRY-BGHpA was a gift from Wilson Wong (Addgene plasmid # 108835 ; http://n2t.net/addgene:108835 ; RRID:Addgene_108835)
