>Addgene plasmid #108835 | pBW1050_pCAG-PV1-NLS-FRB-L1-CTD-ENTRY-BGHpA | addgene partial sequence | sequence record 217863 | Addgene Partial NGS Result
TGCACCCCCCTCCCCGAGTTGCTGAGCACGGCCCGGCTTCGGGTGCGGGGCTCCGTACGGGGCGTGGCGC
GGGGCTCGCCGTGCCGGGCGGGGGGTGGCGGCAGGTGGGGGTGCCGGGCGGGGCGGGGCCGCCTCGGGCC
GGGGAGGGCTCGGGGGAGGGGCGCGGCGGCCCCCGGAGCGCCGGCGGCTGTCGAGGCGCGGCGAGCCGCA
GCCATTGCCTTTTATGGTAATCGTGCGAGAGGGCGCAGGGACTTCCTTTGTCCCAAATCTGTGCGGAGCC
GAAATCTGGGAGGCGCCGCCGCACCCCCTCTAGCGGGCGCGGGGCGAAGCGGTGCGGCGCCGGCAGGAAG
GAAATGGGCGGGGAGGGCCTTCGTGCGTCGCCGCGCCGCCGTCCCCTTCTCCCTCTCCAGCCTCGGGGCT
GTCCGCGGGGGGACGGCTGCCTTCGGGGGGGACGGGGCAGGGCGGGGTTCGGCTTCTGGCGTGTGACCGG
CGGCTCTAGAGCCTCTGCTAACCATGTTCATGCCTTCTTCTTTTTCCTACAGCTCCTGGGCAACGTGCTG
GTTATTGTGCTGTCTCATCATTTTGGCAAAGAATTGATTAATTCGAGCGAAGGCGCGCCCATTACTCGCA
TCCATTCTCAGGCTGTCTCGTCTCGTCTCGCACGCGTGCCGCCACCATGCCCAAGAAAAAGCGGAAGGTG
ATCCTCTGGCATGAGATGTGGCATGAAGGCCTGGAAGAGGCATCTCGTTTGTACTTTGGGGAAAGGAACG
TGAAAGGCATGTTTGAGGTGCTGGAGCCCTTGCATGCTATGATGGAACGGGGCCCCCAGACTCTGAAGGA
AACATCCTTTAATCAGGCCTATGGTCGAGATTTAATGGAGGCCCAAGAGTGGTGCAGGAAGTACATGAAA
TCAGGGAATGTCAAGGACCTCCTCCAAGCCTGGGACCTCTATTATCATGTGTTCCGACGAATCTCATCCG
GAGGGTCTGGCTCCGGATCAAGTGGTGGCAGCGGTACCAAGTCTACGAATTCCTGTGCCTTCTAGTTGCC
AGCCATCTGTTGTTTGCCCCTCCCCCGTGCCTTCCTTGACCCTGGAAGGTGCCACTCCCACTGTCCTTTC
CTAATAAAATGAGGAAATTGCATCGCATTGTCTGAGTAGGTGTCATTCTATTCTGGGGGGTGGGGTGGGG
CAGGACAGCAAGGGGGAGGATTGGGAAGACAATAGCAGGCATGCTGGGGATGCGGTGGGCTCTATGGCTT
CTGAGGCGGAAAGAACCAGCTGGGGCTCTAGGGGGTATCCCCACGCGCCCTGTAGCGTGTACCGCTGGGA
GTTCGTAGACGGAAACAAACGCAGAATCCAAGCGCGGCCGCCCAGGATACATAGATTACCACAACTCCGA
GCCCTTCCACCGCTAGCGCACTCCTCAGGTGCAGGCTGCCTATCAGAAGGTGGTGGCTGGTGTGGCCAAT
GCCCTGGCTCACAAATACCACTGAGATCTTTTTCCCTCTGCCAAAAATTATGGGGACATCATGAAGCCCC
TTGAGCATCTGACTTCTGGCTAATAAAGGAAATTTATTTTCATTGCAATAGTGTGTTGGAATTTTTTGTG
TCTCTCACTCGGAAGGACATATGGGAGGGCAAATCATTTAAAACATCAGAATGAGTATTTGGTTTAGAGT
TTGGCAACATATGCCCATATGCTGGCTGCCATGAACAAAGGTTGGCTATAAAGAGGTCATCAGTATATGA
AACAGCCCCCTGCTGTCCATTCCTTATTCCATAGAAAAGCCTTGACTTGAGGTTAGATTTTTTTTATATT
TTGTTTTGTGTTATTTTTTTCTTTAACATCCCTAAAATTTTCCTTACATGTTTTACTAGCCAGATTTTTC
CTCCTCTCCTGACTACTCCCAGTCATAGCTGTCCCTCTTCTCTTATGGAGATCCCTCGACCTGCAGCCCA
AGCTTGGCGTAATCATGGTCATAGCTGTTTCCTGTGTGAAATTGTTATCCGCTCACAATTCCACACAACA
TACGAGCCGGAAGCATAAAGTGTAAAGCCTGGGGTGCCTAATGAGTGAGCTAACTCACATTAATTGCGTT
GCGCTCACTGCCCGCTTTCCAGTCGGGAAACCTGTCGTGCCAGCGGATCCGCATCTCAATTAGTCAGCAA
CCATAGTCCCGCCCCTAACTCCGCCCAGTTCCGCCCATTCTCCGCCCCATGGCTGACTAATTTTTTTTAT
TTATGCAGAGGCCGAGGCCGCCTCGGCCTCTGAGCTATTCCAGAAGTAGTGAGGAGGCTTTTTTGGAGGC
CTAGGCTTTTGCAAAAAGCTAACTTGTTTATTGCAGCTTATAATGGTTACAAATAAAGCAATAGCATCAC
AAATTTCACAAATAAAGCATTTTTTTCACTGCATTCTAGTTGTGGTTTGTCCAAACTCATCAATGTATCT
TATCATGTCTGGATCCGCTGCATTAATGAATCGGCCAACGCGCGGGGAGAGGCGGTTTGCGTATTGGGCG
CTCTTCCGCTTCCTCGCTCACTGACTCGCTGCGCTCGGTCGTTCGGCTGCGGCGAGCGGTATCAGCTCAC
TCAAAGGCGGTAATACGGTTATCCACAGAATCAGGGGATAACGCAGGAAAGAACATGTGAGCAAAAGGCC
AGCAAAAGGCCAGGAACCGTAAAAAGGCCGCGTTGCTGGCGTTTTTCCATAGGCTCCGCCCCCCTGACGA
GCATCACAAAAATCGACGCTCAAGTCAGAGGTGGCGAAACCCGACAGGACTATAAAGATACCAGGCGTTT
CCCCCTGGAAGCTCCCTCGTGCGCTCTCCTGTTCCGACCCTGCCGCTTACCGGATACCTGTCCGCCTTTC
TCCCTTCGGGAAGCGTGGCGCTTTCTCATAGCTCACGCTGTAGGTATCTCAGTTCGGTGTAGGTCGTTCG
CTCCAAGCTGGGCTGTGTGCACGAACCCCCCGTTCAGCCCGACCGCTGCGCCTTATCCGGTAACTATCGT
CTTGAGTCCAACCCGGTAAGACACGACTTATCGCCACTGGCAGCAGCCACTGGTAACAGGATTAGCAGAG
CGAGGTATGTAGGCGGTGCTACAGAGTTCTTGAAGTGGTGGCCTAACTACGGCTACACTAGAAGAACAGT
ATTTGGTATCTGCGCTCTGCTGAAGCCAGTTACCTTCGGAAAAAGAGTTGGTAGCTCTTGATCCGGCAAA
CAAACCACCGCTGGTAGCGGTGGTTTTTTTGTTTGCAAGCAGCAGATTACGCGCAGAAAAAAAGGATCTC
AAGAAGATCCTTTGATCTTTTCTACGGGGTCTGACGCTCAGTGGAACGAAAACTCACGTTAAGGGATTTT
GGTCATGAGATTATCAAAAAGGATCTTCACCTAGATCCTTTTAAATTAAAAATGAAGTTTTAAATCAATC
TAAAGTATATATGAGTAAACTTGGTCTGACAGTTACCAATGCTTAATCAGTGAGGCACCTATCTCAGCGA
TCTGTCTATTTCGTTCATCCATAGTTGCCTGACTCCCCGTCGTGTAGATAACTACGATACGGGAGGGCTT
ACCATCTGGCCCCAGTGCTGCAATGATACCGCGAGACCCACGCTCACCGGCTCCAGATTTATCAGCAATA
AACCAGCCAGCCGGAAGGGCCGAGCGCAGAAGTGGTCCTGCAACTTTATCCGCCTCCATCCAGTCTATTA
ATTGTTGCCGGGAAGCTAGAGTAAGTAGTTCGCCAGTTAATAGTTTGCGCAACGTTGTTGCCATTGCTAC
AGGCATCGTGGTGTCACGCTCGTCGTTTGGTATGGCTTCATTCAGCTCCGGTTCCCAACGATCAAGGCGA
GTTACATGATCCCCCATGTTGTGCAAAAAAGCGGTTAGCTCCTTCGGTCCTCCGATCGTTGTCAGAAGTA
AGTTGGCCGCAGTGTTATCACTCATGGTTATGGCAGCACTGCATAATTCTCTTACTGTCATGCCATCCGT
AAGATGCTTTTCTGTGACTGGTGAGTACTCAACCAAGTCATTCTGAGAATAGTGTATGCGGCGACCGAGT
TGCTCTTGCCCGGCGTCAATACGGGATAATACCGCGCCACATAGCAGAACTTTAAAAGTGCTCATCATTG
GAAAACGTTCTTCGGGGCGAAAACTCTCAAGGATCTTACCGCTGTTGAGATCCAGTTCGATGTAACCCAC
TCGTGCACCCAACTGATCTTCAGCATCTTTTACTTTCACCAGCGTTTCTGGGTGAGCAAAAACAGGAAGG
CAAAATGCCGCAAAAAAGGGAATAAGGGCGACACGGAAATGTTGAATACTCATACTCTTCCTTTTTCAAT
ATTATTGAAGCATTTATCAGGGTTATTGTCTCATGAGCGGATACATATTTGAATGTATTTAGAAAAATAA
ACAAATAGGGGTTCCGCGCACATTTCCCCGAAAAGTGCCACCTGGGTCGACATTGATTATTGACTAGTTA
TTAATAGTAATCAATTACGGGGTCATTAGTTCATAGCCCATATATGGAGTTCCGCGTTACATAACTTACG
GTAAATGGCCCGCCTGGCTGACCGCCCAACGACCCCCGCCCATTGACGTCAATAATGACGTATGTTCCCA
TAGTAACGCCAATAGGGACTTTCCATTGACGTCAATGGGTGGAGTATTTACGGTAAACTGCCCACTTGGC
AGTACATCAAGTGTATCATATGCCAAGTACGCCCCCTATTGACGTCAATGACGGTAAATGGCCCGCCTGG
CATTATGCCCAGTACATGACCTTATGGGACTTTCCTACTTGGCAGTACATCTACGTATTAGTCATCGCTA
TTACCATGGTCGAGGTGAGCCCCACGTTCTGCTTCACTCTCCCCATCTCCCCCCCCTCCCCACCCCCAAT
TTTGTATTTATTTATTTTTTAATTATTTTGTGCAGCGATGGGGGCGGGGGGGG
